Addgene plasmid #52529: pMH4
Purpose: serves as PCR-template to generate HR donors for C-terminal 2xFLAG-tag
Depositing lab: Klaus Foerstemann. Depositing organization: Ludwig-Maximilians-Universitaet Muenchen (LMU). Publication: Efficient chromosomal gene modification with CRISPR/cas9 and PCR-based homologous recombination donors in cultured Drosophila cells. Bottcher R, Hollmann M, Merk K, Nitschko V, Obermaier C, Philippou-Massier J, Wieland I, Gaul U, Forstemann K. Nucleic Acids Res. 2014 Apr 19. 10.1093/nar/gku289 PubMed 24748663.
Backbone
  Vector backbone: pJet1.2
  Backbone manufacturer: Thermor Fisher / Fermentas
  Backbone size w/o insert (bp): 2972
  Total vector size (bp): 3817
  Vector type: blunt cloning kit
  Selectable markers: Blasticidin
Growth in bacteria
  Bacterial resistance: Ampicillin, 100 μg/mL
  Growth temperature: 37°C
  Growth strain: XL1 Blue
  Copy number: High Copy
Gene/Insert
  Gene/Insert name: 2x FLAG-tag
  Species: Synthetic
  Insert size (bp): 858
  Cloning method: Unknown
  Sequencing primers: 5′ taatacgactcactataggg
Terms and licenses: Academic/Nonprofit Terms; Industry Terms: Not Available to Industry
How to cite: pMH4 was a gift from Klaus Foerstemann (Addgene plasmid # 52529 ; http://n2t.net/addgene:52529 ; RRID:Addgene_52529)
