[The description below was written by a language model from this plasmid's Addgene catalogue record and pLannotate feature annotations shown in this document.]
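Description:
pMH4 is a 3.8 kb template plasmid built in the pJet1.2 blunt-end cloning backbone. It is not meant to be expressed or delivered to cells directly. Instead, it serves as a PCR template for generating homologous-recombination donors that add a C-terminal 2xFLAG tag to chromosomal genes, in the context of CRISPR/Cas9 genome editing in cultured Drosophila cells. In E. coli it replicates from a high-copy ColE1/pUC-type origin and is selected with ampicillin through the bla gene and its native promoter. The annotated T7 promoter, lac UV5 promoter, CAP binding site and lacI fragment are backbone remnants with no evident role in the tagging strategy.

The roughly 860 bp synthetic insert combines the tag with a removable selection cassette. The feature table shows a copia promoter fragment, a strong promoter from a Drosophila transposable element, driving the blasticidin S deaminase coding sequence. A short stretch annotated as P element 3' end follows, and the whole unit is flanked by two minimal FRT sites. These sites support FLP-mediated excision, so the resistance marker can presumably be removed after blasticidin selection of edited cells, leaving only the tag and a single FRT scar at the locus. The 2xFLAG sequence was not picked up by the automated annotation. It probably lies in the unannotated interval between the T7 promoter and the first FRT site, upstream of the marker, but the record does not confirm its position. Gene-specific homology arms are not part of the plasmid and would presumably be supplied through the PCR primers used for amplification.
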