Features (pLannotate 1.2.2; 12 found; start..end, strand, type, name):
    305..323     +  promoter       T7 promoter: promoter for bacteriophage T7 RNA polymerase
    424..457     -  protein_bind   FRT (minimal): supports FLP-mediated excision but not integration (Turan and Bode, 2011) FLP recombinase from the Saccharomyces cerevisiae 2μ plasmid
    472..724     +  promoter       copia promoter (fragment): strong promoter from the Drosophila transposable element copia (Sinclair et al., 1986)
    734..1131    +  CDS            BSD (fragment): blasticidin S deaminase; Aspergillus terreus BSD; confers resistance to blasticidin
   1133..1162    +  misc_feature   P element 3' end (fragment): P element 3' end
   1181..1214    -  protein_bind   FRT (minimal): supports FLP-mediated excision but not integration (Turan and Bode, 2011) FLP recombinase from the Saccharomyces cerevisiae 2μ plasmid
   1649..1679    -  promoter       lac UV5 promoter: E. coli lac promoter with an "up" mutation
   1694..1715    -  protein_bind   CAP binding site: CAP binding activates transcription in the presence of cAMP. E. coli catabolite activator protein
   1740..1823    -  CDS            lacI (fragment): lac repressor; lacI; The lac repressor binds to the lac operator to inhibit transcription in E. coli. This inhibition can be relieved by adding lactose or isopropyl-β-D-thiogalactopyranoside (IPTG).
   2006..2594    -  rep_origin     ori: high-copy-number ColE1/pMB1/pBR322/pUC origin of replication
   2765..3625    -  CDS            AmpR: β-lactamase; bla; confers resistance to ampicillin, carbenicillin, and related antibiotics
   3626..3730    -  promoter       AmpR promoter: bla
>Addgene plasmid #52529 | pMH4 | depositor full sequence | sequence record 81489 | pMH4 sequence 3817 bps
GCCCCTGCAGCCGAATTATATTATTTTTGCCAAATAATTTTTAACAAAAGCTCTGAAGTCTTCTTCATTT
AAATTCTTAGATGATACTTCATCTGGAAAATTGTCCCAATTAGTAGCATCACGCTGTGAGTAAGTTCTAA
ACCATTTTTTTATTGTTGTATTATCTCTAATCTTACTACTCGATGAGTTTTCGGTATTATCTCTATTTTT
AACTTGGAGCAGGTTCCATTCATTGTTTTTTTCATCATAGTGAATAAAATCAACTGCTTTAACACTTGTG
CCTGAACACCATATCCATCCGGCGTAATACGACTCACTATAGGGAGAGCGGCCGCCAGATCTTCCGGATG
GCTCGAGGATTATAAAGATGATGATGATAAATCCGGAGCCGATTATAAAGATGATGATGATAAATGAACT
AGTGAAGTTCCTATACTTTCTAGAGAATAGGAACTTCAAATAAACATATGCTGTTGGAATATACTATTCA
ACCTACAAAAATAACGTTAAACAACACTACTTTATATTTGATATGAATGGCCACACCTTTTATGCCATAA
AACATATTGTAAGAGAATACCACTCTTTTTATTCCTTCTTTCCTTCTTGTACGTTTTTTGCTGTGAGTAG
GTCGTGGTGCTGGTGTTGCAGTTGAAATAACTTAAAATATAAATCATAAAACTCAAACATAAACTTGACT
ATTTATTTATTTATTAAGAAAGGAGGTACCGGTATGGCCAAGCCTTTGTCTCAAGAAGAATCCACCCTCA
TTGAAAGAGCAACGGCTACAATCAACAGCATCCCCATCTCTGAAGACTACAGCGTCGCCAGCGCAGCTCT
CTCTAGCGACGGCCGCATCTTCACTGGTGTCAATGTATATCATTTTACTGGGGGACCTTGCGCAGAACTC
GTGGTGCTGGGCACTGCTGCTGCTGCGGCAGCTGGCAACCTGACTTGTATCGTCGCGATCGGAAATGAGA
ACAGGGGCATCTTGAGCCCCTGCGGACGGTGCCGACAGGTTCTTCTCGATCTGCATCCTGGGATCAAAGC
CATAGTGAAGGACAGTGATGGACAGCCGACGGCAGTTGGGATTCGTGAATTGCTGCCCTCTGGTTATGTG
TGGGAGGGCTAGAAATTATTAAAAATAAAACTTTAAAAATAAATTTGTTTCTAACATATGGAAGTTCCTA
TACTTTCTAGAGAATAGGAACTTCATCTTTCTAGAAGATCTCCTACAATATTCTCAGCTGCCATGGAAAA
TCGATGTTCTTCTTTTATTCTCTCAAGATTTTCAGGCTGTATATTAAAACTTATATTAAGAACTATGCTA
ACCACCTCATCAGGAACCGTTGTAGGTGGCGTGGGTTTTCTTGGCAATCGACTCTCATGAAAACTACGAG
CTAAATATTCAATATGTTCCTCTTGACCAACTTTATTCTGCATTTTTTTTGAACGAGGTTTAGAGCAAGC
TTCAGGAAACTGAGACAGGAATTTTATTAAAAATTTAAATTTTGAAGAAAGTTCAGGGTTAATAGCATCC
ATTTTTTGCTTTGCAAGTTCCTCAGCATTCTTAACAAAAGACGTCTCTTTTGACATGTTTAAAGTTTAAA
CCTCCTGTGTGAAATTATTATCCGCTCATAATTCCACACATTATACGAGCCGGAAGCATAAAGTGTAAAG
CCTGGGGTGCCTAATGAGTGAGCTAACTCACATTAATTGCGTTGCGCTCACTGCCAATTGCTTTCCAGTC
GGGAAACCTGTCGTGCCAGCTGCATTAATGAATCGGCCAACGCGCGGGGAGAGGCGGTTTGCGTATTGGG
CGCTCTTCCGCTTCCTCGCTCACTGACTCGCTGCGCTCGGTCGTTCGGCTGCGGCGAGCGGTATCAGCTC
ACTCAAAGGCGGTAATACGGTTATCCACAGAATCAGGGGATAACGCAGGAAAGAACATGTGAGCAAAAGG
CCAGCAAAAGGCCAGGAACCGTAAAAAGGCCGCGTTGCTGGCGTTTTTCCATAGGCTCCGCCCCCCTGAC
GAGCATCACAAAAATCGACGCTCAAGTCAGAGGTGGCGAAACCCGACAGGACTATAAAGATACCAGGCGT
TTCCCCCTGGAAGCTCCCTCGTGCGCTCTCCTGTTCCGACCCTGCCGCTTACCGGATACCTGTCCGCCTT
TCTCCCTTCGGGAAGCGTGGCGCTTTCTCATAGCTCACGCTGTAGGTATCTCAGTTCGGTGTAGGTCGTT
CGCTCCAAGCTGGGCTGTGTGCACGAACCCCCCGTTCAGCCCGACCGCTGCGCCTTATCCGGTAACTATC
GTCTTGAGTCCAACCCGGTAAGACACGACTTATCGCCACTGGCAGCAGCCACTGGTAACAGGATTAGCAG
AGCGAGGTATGTAGGCGGTGCTACAGAGTTCTTGAAGTGGTGGCCTAACTACGGCTACACTAGAAGGACA
GTATTTGGTATCTGCGCTCTGCTGAAGCCAGTTACCTTCGGAAAAAGAGTTGGTAGCTCTTGATCCGGCA
AACAAACCACCGCTGGTAGCGGTGGTTTTTTTGTTTGCAAGCAGCAGATTACGCGCAGAAAAAAAGGATC
TCAAGAAGATCCTTTGATCTTTTCTACGGGGTCTGACGCTCAGTGGAACGAAAACTCACGTTAAGGGATT
TTGGTCATGAGATTATCAAAAAGGATCTTCACCTAGATCCTTTTAAATTAAAAATGAAGTTTTAAATCAA
TCTAAAGTATATATGAGTAAACTTGGTCTGACAGTTACCAATGCTTAATCAGTGAGGCACCTATCTCAGC
GATCTGTCTATTTCGTTCATCCATAGTTGCCTGACTCCCCGTCGTGTAGATAACTACGATACGGGAGGGC
TTACCATCTGGCCCCAGTGCTGCAATGATACCGCGAGACCCACGCTCACCGGCTCCAGATTTATCAGCAA
TAAACCAGCCAGCCGGAAGGGCCGAGCGCAGAAGTGGTCCTGCAACTTTATCCGCCTCCATCCAGTCTAT
TAATTGTTGCCGGGAAGCTAGAGTAAGTAGTTCGCCAGTTAATAGTTTGCGCAACGTTGTTGCCATTGCT
ACAGGCATCGTGGTGTCACGCTCGTCGTTTGGTATGGCTTCATTCAGCTCCGGTTCCCAACGATCAAGGC
GAGTTACATGATCCCCCATGTTGTGCAAAAAAGCGGTTAGCTCCTTCGGTCCTCCGATCGTTGTCAGAAG
TAAGTTGGCCGCAGTGTTATCACTCATGGTTATGGCAGCACTGCATAATTCTCTTACTGTCATGCCATCC
GTAAGATGCTTTTCTGTGACTGGTGAGTACTCAACCAAGTCATTCTGAGAATAGTGTATGCGGCGACCGA
GTTGCTCTTGCCCGGCGTCAATACGGGATAATACCGCGCCACATAGCAGAACTTTAAAAGTGCTCATCAT
TGGAAAACGTTCTTCGGGGCGAAAACTCTCAAGGATCTTACCGCTGTTGAGATCCAGTTCGATGTAACCC
ACTCGTGCACCCAACTGATCTTCAGCATCTTTTACTTTCACCAGCGTTTCTGGGTGAGCAAAAACAGGAA
GGCAAAATGCCGCAAAAAAGGGAATAAGGGCGACACGGAAATGTTGAATACTCATACTCTTCCTTTTTCA
ATATTATTGAAGCATTTATCAGGGTTATTGTCTCATGAGCGGATACATATTTGAATGTATTTAGAAAAAT
AAACAAATAGGGGTTCCGCGCACATTTCCCCGAAAAGTGCCACCTGACGTCTAAGAAACCATTATTATCA
TGACATTAACCTATAAAAATAGGCGTATCACGAGGCC
