>Addgene plasmid #52529 | pMH4 | addgene partial sequence | sequence record 82639 | T7 5'-TAATACGACTCACTATAGGG-3'
GGCTCGAGGATTATAAAGATGATGATGATAAATCCGGAGCCGATTATAAAGATGATGATGATAAATGAAC
TAGTGAAGTTCCTATACTTTCTAGAGAATAGGAACTTCAAATAAACATATGCTGTTGGAATATACTATTC
AACCTACAAAAATAACGTTAAACAACACTACTTTATATTTGATATGAATGGCCACACCTTTTATGCCATA
AAACATATTGTAAGAGAATACCACTCTTTTTATTCCTTCTTTCCTTCTTGTACGTTTTTTGCTGTGAGTA
GGTCGTGGTGCTGGTGTTGCAGTTGAAATAACTTAAAATATAAATCATAAAACTCAAACATAAACTTGAC
TATTTATTTATTTATTAAGAAAGGAGGTACCGGTATGGCCAAGCCTTTGTCTCAAGAAGAATCCACCCTC
ATTGAAAGAGCAACGGCTACAATCAACAGCATCCCCATCTCTGAAGACTACAGCGTCGCCAGCGCAGCTC
TCTCTAGCGACGGCCGCATCTTCACTGGTGTCAATGTATATCATTTTACTGGGGGACCTTGCGCAGAACT
CGTGGTGCTGGGCACTGCTGCTGCTGCGGCAGCTGGCAACCTGACTTGTATCGTCGCGATCGGAAATGAG
AACAGGGGCATCTTGAGCCCCTGCGGACGGTGCCGACAGGTTCTTCTCGATCTGCATCCTGGGATCAAAG
CCATAGTGAAGGACAGTGATGGACAGCCGACGGCAGTTGGGATTCGTGAATTGCTGCCCTCTGGTTATGT
GTGGGAGGGCTAGAAATTATTAAAAATAAAACTTTAAAAATAAATTTGTTTCTAACATATGGAAGTTCCT
ATACTTTCTAGAGAATAGGAACTTCATCTTTCTAGAAGATCTCCTACAATATTCTCAGCTGCCATGGAAA
ATCGATGTTCTTC
